>Addgene plasmid #55841 | HcRed1-H2B-6 | depositor partial sequence | sequence record 86750 | insert sequence
GACGTCAGATCCGCTAGCGCTACCGGACTCAGATCTCGAGCTCAAGCTTCGAATTCTGCAGTCGACGGTA
CCGCCACCATGCCAGAGCCAGCGAAGTCTGCTCCCGCCCCGAAAAAGGGCTCCAAGAAGGCGGTGACTAA
GGCGCAGAAGAAAGGCGGCAAGAAGCGCAAGCGCAGCCGCAAGGAGAGCTATTCCATCTATGTGTACAAG
GTTCTGAAGCAGGTCCACCCTGACACCGGCATTTCGTCCAAGGCCATGGGCATCATGAATTCGTTTGTGA
ACGACATTTTCGAGCGCATCGCAGGTGAGGCTTCCCGCCTGGCGCATTACAACAAGCGCTCGACCATCAC
CTCCAGGGAGATCCAGACGGCCGTGCGCCTGCTGCTGCCTGGGGAGTTGGCCAAGCACGCCGTGTCCGAG
GGTACTAAGGCCATCACCAAGTACACCAGCGCTAAGGATCCACCGGTCGCCACCATGGTGAGCGGCCTGC
TGAAGGAGAGTATGCGCATCAAGATGTACATGGAGGGCACCGTGAACGGCCACTACTTCAAGTGCGAGGG
CGAGGGCGACGGCAACCCCTTCGCCGGCACCCAGAGCATGAGAATCCACGTGACCGAGGGCGCCCCCCTG
CCCTTCGCCTTCGACATCCTGGCCCCCTGCTGCGAGTACGGCAGCAGGACCTTCGTGCACCACACCGCCG
AGATCCCCGACTTCTTCAAGCAGAGCTTCCCCGAGGGCTTCACCTGGGAGAGAACCACCACCTACGAGGA
CGGCGGCATCCTGACCGCCCACCAGGACACCAGCCTGGAGGGCAACTGCCTGATCTACAAGGTGAAGGTG
CACGGCACCAACTTCCCCGCCGACGGCCCCGTGATGAAGAACAAGAGCGGCGGCTGGGAGCCCAGCACCG
AGGTGGTGTACCCCGAGAACGGCGTGCTGTGCGGCCGGAACGTGATGGCCCTGAAGGTGGGCGACCGGCA
CCTGATCTGCCACCACTACACCAGCTACCGGAGCAAGAAGGCCGTGCGCGCCCTGACCATGCCCGGCTTC
CACTTCACCGACATCCGGCTCCAGATGCTGCGGAAGAAGAAGGACGAGTACTTCGAGCTGTACGAGGCCA
GCGTGGCCCGGTACAGCGACCTGCCCGAGAAGGCCAACTAAGCGGCCGCGACTCTAGATCATAATCAGCC
ATACCACATT
