>Addgene plasmid #55841 | HcRed1-H2B-6 | addgene partial sequence | sequence record 135740 | CMV-F 5'-CGCAAATGGGCGGTAGGCGTG-3'
CCGTCAGATCCGCTAGCGCTACCGGACTCAGATCTCGAGCTCAAGCTTCGAATTCTGCAGTCGACGGTAC
CGCCACCATGCCAGAGCCAGCGAAGTCTGCTCCCGCCCCGAAAAAGGGCTCCAAGAAGGCGGTGACTAAG
GCGCAGAAGAAAGGCGGCAAGAAGCGCAAGCGCAGCCGCAAGGAGAGCTATTCCATCTATGTGTACAAGG
TTCTGAAGCAGGTCCACCCTGACACCGGCATTTCGTCCAAGGCCATGGGCATCATGAATTCGTTTGTGAA
CGACATTTTCGAGCGCATCGCAGGTGAGGCTTCCCGCCTGGCGCATTACAACAAGCGCTCGACCATCACC
TCCAGGGAGATCCAGACGGCCGTGCGCCTGCTGCTGCCTGGGGAGTTGGCCAAGCACGCCGTGTCCGAGG
GTACTAAGGCCATCACCAAGTACACCAGCGCTAAGGATCCACCGGTCGCCACCATGGTGAGCGGCCTGCT
GAAGGAGAGTATGCGCATCAAGATGTACATGGAGGGCACCGTGAACGGCCACTACTTCAAGTGCGAGGGC
GAGGGCGACGGCAACCCCTTCGCCGGCACCCAGAGCATGAGAATCCACGTGACCGAGGGCGCCCCCCTGC
CCTTCGCCTTCGACATCCTGGCCCCCTGCTGCGAGTACGGCAGCAGGACCTTCGTGCACCACACCGCCGA
GATCCCCGACTTCTTCAAGCAGAGCTTCCCCGAGGGCTTCACCTGGGAGAGAACCACCACCTACGAGGAC
GGCGGCATCCTGACCGCC
