[The description below was written by a language model from this plasmid's Addgene catalogue record.]
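Description:
HcRed1-H2B-6 is a mammalian expression plasmid that produces human histone H2B fused to the far-red fluorescent protein HcRed1, giving a marker for the nucleus and chromatin. It is built on an HcRed1 vector backbone of about 4.75 kb (excluding the insert). In bacteria it is maintained as a high-copy plasmid under kanamycin selection. A neomycin resistance marker allows G418 selection of transfected mammalian cells, so stable lines can be derived as well as transient expressors. The record names no origin of replication and includes no feature table, so the detailed layout of the backbone cannot be confirmed here.

The insert is the human H2B coding sequence (gene H2BC11, also known as HIST1H2BJ), carrying two recorded amino-acid substitutions, D26G and V119I. Expression is driven by the CMV promoter, a strong constitutive promoter in most mammalian cell types. The listed 3′ sequencing primer suggests that an SV40 polyadenylation signal lies downstream of the cassette. The record does not state whether HcRed1 sits at the N- or C-terminus of H2B. The "6" in the name may refer to a linker length, but this is not stated either.

Because H2B is a core nucleosome component, the fusion incorporates into chromatin and labels nuclei in interphase and condensed chromosomes in mitosis. With a reported excitation maximum of 588 nm and emission maximum of 618 nm, the construct is suited to live- or fixed-cell fluorescence imaging of nuclear morphology and cell division. Its red-shifted emission also lets it be combined with green or cyan fluorescent markers in multicolour experiments.
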