Addgene plasmid #55841: HcRed1-H2B-6
Purpose: Localization: Nucleus/Histones, Excitation: 588, Emission: 618
Depositing lab: Michael Davidson. Depositing organization: Florida State University, Tallahassee.
Backbone
  Vector backbone: HcRed1
  Backbone size w/o insert (bp): 4750
  Vector type: Mammalian Expression
  Selectable markers: Neomycin (select with G418)
Growth in bacteria
  Bacterial resistance: Kanamycin, 50 μg/mL
  Growth temperature: 37°C
  Growth strain: DH5alpha
  Copy number: High Copy
Gene/Insert
  Gene/Insert name: H2B (alt names: Human Histone H2B; NM_021058.3)
  Species: H. sapiens (human)
  Mutation: D26G and V119I in H2B
  Entrez Gene: H2BC11 (a.k.a. H2B/r, H2BFR, H2BJ, HIST1H2BJ)
  Promoter: CMV
  Tag / fusion protein: HcRed1
  Cloning method: Unknown
  Sequencing primers: 5′ CMV-F; 3′ SV40pA-R
Terms and licenses: Academic/Nonprofit Terms; Industry Terms: Not Available to Industry
Depositor comments: . Excitation = 588; Emission = 618
How to cite: HcRed1-H2B-6 was a gift from Michael Davidson (Addgene plasmid # 55841 ; http://n2t.net/addgene:55841 ; RRID:Addgene_55841)
